>Addgene plasmid #107940 | pCFJ150-Cas9(dpiRNA) | addgene full sequence | sequence record 207696 | Addgene NGS Result
TGTGAAATTGTTATCCGCTGGTATCAGCTCACTCAAAGGCGGTAATACGGTTATCCACAGAATCAGGGGA
TAACGCAGGAAAGAACATGTGAGCAAAAGGCCAGCAAAAGACCAGGAACCGTAAAAAGGCCGCGTTGCTG
GCGTTTTTCCATAGGCTCCGCCCCCCTGACGAGCATCACAAAAATCGACGCTCAAGTCAGAGGTGGCGAA
ACCCGACAGGACTATAAAGATACCAGGCGTTTCCCCCTGGAAGCTCCCTCGTGCGCTCTCCTGTTCCGAC
CCTGCCGCTTACCGGATACCTGTCCGCCTTTCTCCCTTCGGGAAGCGTGGCGCTTTCTCATAGCTCACGC
TGTAGGTATCTCAGTTCGGTGTAGGTCGTTCGCTCCAAGCTGGGCTGTGTGCACGAACCCCCCGTTCAGC
CCGACCGCTGCGCCTTATCCGGTAACTATCGTCTTGAGTCCAACCCGGTAAGACACGACTTATCGCCACT
GGCAGCAGCCACTGGTAACAGGATTAGCAGAGCGAGGTATGTAGGCGGTGCTACAGAGTTCTTGAAGTGG
TGGCCTAACTACGGCTACACTAGAAGAACAGTATTTGGTATCTGCGCTCTGCTGAAGCCAGTTACCTTCG
GAAAAAGAGTTGGTAGCTCTTGATCCGGCAAACAAACCACCGCTGGTAGCGGTGGTTTTTTTGTTTGCAA
GCAGCAGATTACGCGCAGAAAAAAAGGATCTCAAGAAGATCCTTTGATCTTTTCTACGGGGTCTGACGCT
CAGTGGAACGAAAACTCACGTTAAGGGATTTTGGTCATGAGATTATCAAAAAGGATCTTCACCTAGATCC
TTTTAAATTAAAAATGAAGTTTTAAATCAATCTAAAGTATATATGAGTAAACTTGGTCTGACAGTTACCA
ATGCTTAATCAGTGAGGCACCTATCTCAGCGATCTGTCTATTTCGTTCATCCATAGTTGCCTGACTCCCC
GTCGTGTAGATAACTACGATACGGGAGGGCTTACCATCTGACCCCAGTGCTGCAATGATACCGCGAGACC
CACGCTCACCGGCTCCAGATTTATCAGCAATAAACCAGCCAGCCGGAAGGGCCGAGCGCAGAAGTGGTCC
TGCAACTTTATCCGCCTCCATCCAGTCTATTAATTGTTGCCGGGAAGCTAGAGTAAGTAGTTCGCCAGTT
AATAGTTTGCGCAACGTTGTTGCCATTGCTACAGGCATCGTGGTGTCACGCTCGTCGTTTGGTATGGCTT
CATTCAGCTCCGGTTCCCAACGATCAAGGCGAGTTACATGATCCCCCATGTTGTGCAAAAAAGCGGTTAG
CTCCTTCGGTCCTCCGATCGTTGTCAGAAGTAAGTTGGCCGCAGTGTTATCACTCATGGTTATGGCAGCA
CTGCATAATTCTCTTACTGTCATGCCATCCGTAAGATGCTTTTCTGTGACTGGTGAGTACTCAACCAAGT
CATTCTGAGAATAGTGTATGCGGCGACCGAGTTGCTCTTGCCCGGCGTCAATACGGGATAATACCGCGCC
ACATAGCAGAACTTTAAAAGTGCTCATCATTGGAAAACGTTCTTCGGGGCGAAAACTCTCAAGGATCTTA
CCGCTGTTGAGATCCAGTTCGATGTAACCCACTCGTGCACCCAACTGATCTTCAGCATCTTTTACTTTCA
CCAGCGTTTCTGGGTGAGCAAAAACAGGAAGGCAAAATGCCGCAAAAAAGGGAATAAGGGCGACACGGAA
ATGTTGAATACTCATACTCTTCCTTTTTCAATATTATTGAAGCATTTATCAGGGTTATTGTCTCATGAGC
GGATACATATTTGAATGTATTTAGAAAAATAAACAAATAGGGGTTCCGCGCACATTTCCCCGAAAAGTGC
CACCTGACGTCTAAGAAACCATTATTATCATGACATTAACCTATAAAAATAGGCGTATCACGAGGCCCTT
TCGTCTCGCGCGTTTCGGTGATGACGGTGAAAACCTCTGACACATGCAGCTCCCGGAGACGGTCACAGCT
TGTCTGTAAGCGGATGCCGGGAGCAGACAAGCCCGTCAGGGCGCGTCAGCGGGTGTTGGCGGGTGTCGGG
GCTGGCTTAACTATGCGGCATCAGAGCAGATTGCACTGAGAGTGCACCATATGCGGTGTGAAATACCGCA
CAGATGCGTAAGGAGAAAATACCGCATCAGGCGCCATTCGCCATTCAGGCTGCGCAACTGTTGGGAAGGG
CGATCGGTGCGGGCCTCTTCGCTATTACGCCAGCTGGCGAAAGGGGGATGTGCTGCAAGGCGATTAAGTT
GGGTAACGCCAGGGTTTTCCCCAGTCACGACGTCACAGCACGTGTGTTTTTGAACACGGCGATATGTATC
TGTAGATCATCCCCAATTTTCAACAATGAATCTAAATACTGAACTTTTTGTGTAATCTTTAGTGCAGAAA
AATGACCAAAATCAGCGATTTTCCGATTATACCCAAAATATCTCAGCTCAATGAGCACCTATAAAAATGT
AAAAATAAAGAAAGTAGTCGAACCATATTTTGTAAAGGCTAAAAAACTGAATAAATTTTTATCCATCCAG
CGCGGCGTTACAATCCGTGGCCCATGTCACGCACGGCTTTCAAAGAAAAAAAAACAGTCTGTTTGCGCGA
CATCGATCTGGCAAAAATCCTAAAAACGACTATGCGTGGCTCACTTTATATTAATATGAAAAATACAAAC
TTGGTGGTGCAGGTGCTGCAGAGGCCATCGATGAAGAAGTGGAGGCCTTGTTGTCGATCTACAAAATTGT
ATGGTTGTTTGAGATTTTCCTTGAAACGCTCTCAATCTTGGATATGATATAAATTCTGGATAAGATATGA
TGGATATGATCTATGTTTGATAGAGTGCATTTGAAAGGATAACGGCCCTGCAGACATTTTTGAAAAAATA
ACAAACATTTAATTTTCTCACTCGTTTAGGCTATTCCCCTATTTTTGATATTCCTTCGCACATATGAAAA
CTACTTTTTTTCGAAACTGTTAACTCCAGAATTTATAAATCTATAGCCCTTACTTGATTATTTATTATCA
TGGTTACTCACCTCATGTCTCTTTCTCTTTTCAAGAAGTCTTCGTTCATATCTGTTGTCTCTTTCCTCCT
TTTGAATCTCTGCTTTGCTCTTCGCCATTGTTTCCTGAAAATAATGTAACTTGAATTGTGTAATATACTT
TTTTAATTTGAATTTGGCTTGTAACGCGGAATCACTACGTGCGGGATCATTTCTTACTAGAAAACCCAGA
AAATGCCATATTTCACTTATCTCGGGGTCATTTCTAATTAGAAAAGCTACAAAAACCATTTCTAATTACG
GTGACTTTAGAACTGGTCGAAATAGCTAATTAGAAATGGGTTTTTGCTAATTAGAGGTGACTCTATGTTA
TCTGAGTAAGCCTCGTTTGTATGTAAACTCACAGTACTAATAAATGCAAGACACCCGGGTTTGTCTAGAT
ATGAAATAATTGAAATATCAATTCTGACAGACAATAATGGTAATCTTGATAAGGAGTTCCACGCCCAGGA
GAACACGTTAGTTTTCTTGTTTTTGATTGCGTGCGTTATTTTGGAGAAAAACTCGATTTTTTACAAAATA
ATTTTTTGAAAGGAACACTGTTCAATAAGTTTTGTCTTTTTTCTCAGTTGTGATACGGTTTTTTATTCTT
TTTTGTAGTTATACAGAAGACCGTTACGAAACAGACTGATATCGAAACAAACACTGATCTTACTTGCACT
TATAATACGACTCACTAGTCAGGAAACAGCTATGACCATGATTACGCCAAGCTATCAACTTTGTATAGAA
AAGTTGGCACCTTTGGTCTTTTATTGTCAACTTCCATTGGTTCTTCCATTGTTTCTGTTAAATTAATGAA
TTTTTCATAAAATAAAGACATTATACAATATAAAAATGAAGAATTTATTGAAAATAAACTGCCAGAGAGA
AAAAGTATGCAACACTCCCGCCGAGAGTGTTTGAAATGGTGTACGGTACATTTTCGTGCTAGGAGTTAGA
TGTGCAGGCAGCAACGAGAGGGGGAGAGATTTTTTTGGGCCTTGTGAAATTAACGTGAGTTTTCTGGTCA
TCTGACTAATCATGTTGGTTTTTTGTTGGTTTATTTTGTTTTTATCTTTGTTTTTATCCAGATTAGGAAA
TTTAAATTTTATGAATTTATAATGAGGTCAAACATTCAGTCCCAGCGTTTTTCCTGTTCTCACTGTTTAG
TCGAATTTTTATTTTAGGCTTTCAACAAATGTTCTAACTGTCTTATTTGTGACCTCACTTTTTATATTTT
TTTAATTTTTAAAAATATTAGAAGTTTCTAGGATAATTTTTTCGACTTTTATTCTCTCTACCGTCCGCAC
TCTTCTTACTTTTAAATTAAATTGTTTTTTTTTCAGTTGGGAAACACCCTGCACACCCCTTTGTACACAA
ATGGACAAAAAATACAGCATCGGACTCGACATCGGTACCAACTCCGTCGGTTGGGCCGTCATCACCGACG
AGTACAAGGTGCGTTGGCTAATTTCCTGAATATCTTCAATTTACTACATTTCAGGTCCCATCCAAGAAGT
TCAAGGTCCTCGGTAACACAGACCGTCACTCAATCAAGAAGAACCTCATCGGAGCCCTCCTCTTCGACTC
CGGAGAGACCGCCGAGGCCACCCGTCTCAAGCGTACCGCCCGTCGTCGTTACACCCGTCGTAAGAACCGT
ATCTGCTACCTCCAGGAGATCTTCTCCAACGAGATGGCCAAGGTCGACGACTCATTCTTCCACCGCCTCG
AGGAGTCCTTCCTCGTCGAGGAGGACAAGAAGCACGAGCGTCACCCTATCTTCGGAAACATCGTCGACGA
GGTCGCCTACCACGAGAAGTACCCAACCATCTACCACCTCCGTAAGAAGCTCGTCGACTCCACCGACAAG
GCCGACCTCCGTCTCATCTACCTCGCCCTCGCCCACATGATCAAGTTCCGTGGACACTTCCTCATCGAGG
GAGACCTCAACCCAGACAACTCCGACGTCGACAAGCTCTTCATCCAGCTCGTCCAGACCTACAACCAGCT
CTTCGAGGAGAACCCTATCAACGCCTCCGGAGTCGACGCCAAGGCCATCCTCTCCGCCCGTCTCTCCAAG
TCCCGTCGTCTCGAGAACCTCATCGCCCAGCTCCCAGGAGAGAAGAAGAACGGACTCTTCGGAAACCTCA
TCGCCCTCTCCCTCGGACTCACCCCTAACTTCAAGTCCAACTTCGACCTCGCCGAGGACGCCAAGCTCCA
GCTCTCCAAAGACACCTACGACGACGACCTCGACAACCTCCTCGCCCAGATCGGAGACCAGTACGCCGAC
CTCTTCCTCGCCGCCAAGGTCAGAAGAAAACATGTATTTTTGCTCACTGTAAACATTTTCAGAACCTCTC
CGACGCCATCCTCCTCTCCGACATCCTCCGTGTCAACACCGAGATAACCAAGGCCCCACTCTCCGCCTCC
ATGATCAAGCGTTACGACGAGCACCACCAGGACCTCACCCTCCTCAAGGCCCTCGTCCGTCAGCAGCTCC
CAGAGAAGTACAAGGAGATCTTCTTCGACCAGTCCAAGAACGGATACGCCGGATACATCGACGGAGGAGC
CTCCCAGGAGGAGTTCTACAAGTTCATCAAGCCAATCCTCGAAAAGATGGACGGAACAGAGGAGCTCCTC
GTCAAGCTCAACCGTGAGGACCTCCTCCGTAAGCAGCGTACCTTCGACAACGGATCCATCCCACACCAGA
TCCACCTCGGAGAGCTCCACGCCATCCTCCGTCGTCAGGAGGACTTCTACCCATTCCTGAAAGACAACCG
CGAAAAGATCGAAAAGATACTCACCTTCCGTATCCCATACTACGTCGGACCACTCGCCCGTGGAAACTCC
CGTTTCGCCTGGATGACCCGTAAGTCCGAGGAGACCATCACCCCATGGAACTTCGAGGAGGTCGTCGACA
AGGGAGCCTCCGCCCAGTCCTTCATCGAGCGTATGACCAACTTCGACAAGAACCTCCCTAACGAGAAGGT
CCTCCCAAAGCACTCCCTCCTCTACGAGTACTTCACCGTCTACAACGAGCTCACCAAGGTCAAGTACGTC
ACCGAGGGAATGCGTAAGCCAGCCTTCCTCTCCGGAGAACAGAAGAAGGCCATCGTCGACCTCCTCTTCA
AGGTAAGTTTAAACATGATTTTACTAACTAACTAATCTGATTTAAATTTTCAGACCAACCGTAAGGTGAC
AGTCAAGCAACTCAAGGAGGACTACTTCAAGAAGATCGAGTGCTTCGACTCCGTCGAGATCTCCGGAGTC
GAGGACCGTTTCAACGCCTCCCTCGGAACCTACCACGACCTCCTCAAGATCATCAAGGACAAGGACTTCC
TCGACAACGAGGAGAACGAGGACATCCTCGAGGACATCGTCCTCACCCTCACCCTCTTCGAGGACCGTGA
GATGATCGAGGAGCGTCTCAAGACCTACGCCCACCTCTTCGACGACAAGGTCATGAAGCAGCTCAAGCGT
CGTCGTTACACCGGATGGGGACGTCTCTCCCGTAAGCTCATCAACGGAATCCGTGACAAGCAGTCCGGAA
AGACCATCCTCGACTTCCTCAAGTCCGACGGATTCGCCAACCGTAACTTCATGCAGCTCATCCACGACGA
CTCCCTCACCTTCAAGGAGGACATCCAGAAGGCCCAGGTCTCCGGACAGGGAGACTCCCTCCACGAGCAC
ATCGCCAACCTCGCCGGATCCCCAGCCATCAAGAAGGGAATCCTCCAGACCGTCAAGGTCGTCGACGAGC
TCGTCAAGGTCATGGGACGTCACAAGCCAGAGAACATCGTCATCGAGATGGCCCGCGAGAACCAGACCAC
CCAGAAGGGACAGAAGAACTCCCGTGAGCGTATGAAGCGTATCGAGGAGGGAATCAAGGAGCTCGGATCC
CAGATCCTCAAGGAGCACCCAGTCGAGAACACCCAGCTCCAGAACGAGAAGCTCTACCTCTACTACCTCC
AGAACGGACGTGACATGTACGTCGACCAGGAGCTGGACATCAACCGTCTCTCCGACTACGACGTCGACCA
CATCGTCCCACAGTCCTTCCTCAAGGACGACTCCATAGACAACAAGGTGCTCACCCGTTCCGACAAGAAC
CGTGGAAAGTCCGACAACGTCCCATCCGAGGAGGTCGTCAAGAAGATGAAGAACTACTGGCGTCAGCTCC
TCAACGCCAAGCTCATCACCCAGCGTAAGTTCGACAACCTGACCAAGGCCGAGCGTGGAGGACTCTCCGA
GCTCGACAAGGCCGGATTCATCAAGCGTCAGCTCGTCGAGACCCGTCAGATCACCAAGCACGTCGCCCAG
ATCCTCGACTCCCGTATGAACACCAAGTACGACGAGAACGACAAGCTCATCCGTGAGGTCAAGGTCATCA
CCCTCAAGTCCAAGCTAGTCTCCGACTTCCGTAAAGACTTCCAGTTCTACAAGGTCCGTGAGATCAACAA
CTACCACCACGCCCACGACGCCTACCTCAACGCCGTCGTCGGAACCGCCCTCATCAAGAAGTACCCAAAG
CTCGAGTCCGAGTTCGTCTACGGAGACTACAAGGTCTACGACGTCCGTAAGGTAAGAATGAAGCAAACAA
ATTATGTTAATTCCAATTTTTAGATGATCGCCAAGTCCGAACAGGAGATAGGAAAGGCCACCGCCAAGTA
CTTCTTCTACTCCAACATCATGAACTTCTTCAAGACCGAGATAACCCTCGCCAACGGAGAGATCCGTAAG
CGTCCACTCATCGAGACCAACGGAGAGACCGGAGAGATCGTCTGGGACAAGGGACGTGACTTCGCCACCG
TCCGTAAGGTCCTCTCCATGCCACAGGTCAACATCGTCAAGAAGACCGAGGTCCAGACCGGAGGATTCTC
CAAGGAGTCCATCCTCCCAAAGCGTAACTCCGACAAGCTCATCGCCCGTAAAAAGGACTGGGACCCTAAG
AAGTACGGAGGATTCGACTCCCCAACCGTCGCCTACTCCGTCCTCGTCGTCGCCAAGGTCGAGAAGGGAA
AGTCCAAGAAGCTCAAGTCCGTCAAGGAGCTCCTCGGAATCACCATCATGGAGCGTTCCTCCTTCGAGAA
GAACCCAATCGACTTCCTCGAGGCCAAGGGATACAAGGAGGTAAAGAAAGACCTCATCATCAAGCTCCCA
AAGTACTCCCTCTTCGAGCTCGAGAACGGACGTAAGCGTATGCTCGCCTCCGCCGGAGAGCTCCAGAAGG
GAAACGAGCTCGCCCTCCCATCCAAGTACGTCAACTTCCTCTACCTCGCCTCCCACTACGAGAAGCTCAA
AGGTTCCCCAGAAGACAACGAGCAGAAGCAGCTCTTCGTCGAGCAGCACAAGCACTACCTCGACGAGATC
ATCGAGCAGATCTCCGAGTTCTCCAAGCGTGTCATCCTCGCCGACGCCAACCTCGACAAGGTCCTCTCCG
CCTACAACAAGCACCGTGACAAGCCAATCCGTGAGCAGGCCGAGAACATCATCCACCTCTTCACCCTCAC
CAACCTCGGAGCCCCAGCCGCCTTCAAGTACTTCGACACCACCATCGACCGTAAGCGTTACACCTCCACC
AAGGAGGTCCTCGACGCCACCCTCATCCACCAGTCCATCACCGGACTCTACGAGACCCGTATCGACCTCT
CCCAGCTCGGAGGAGACTCCCGTGCCGACCCAAAGAAGAAGCGTAAGGTCTAATTGTACAAAGTGGGATC
CATGCAAAATCCTTTCAAGCATTCCCTTCTTCTCTATCACTCTTCTTTCTTTTTGTCAAAAAATTCTCTC
GCTAATTTATTTGCTTTTTTAATGTTATTATTTTATGACTTTTTATAGTCACTGAAAAGTTTGCATCTGA
GTGAAGTGAATGCTATCAAAATGTGATTCTGTCTGATGTACTTTCACAATCTCTCTTCAATTCCATTTTG
AAGTGCTTTAAACCCGAAAGGTTGAGAAAAATGCGAGCGCTCAAATATTTGTATTGTGTTCGTTGAGTGA
CCCAACAAAAAGAGGAAACTTTATTGTGCCGCCAAGAAAAAAGTCTCACAACTTTATTATACATAGTTGA
TAATTCCCTAGGTGAGCTCTGGTACCCTCTAGTCAAGGCCTTAAGTGAGTCGTATTACGTAGCCCGGGCC
TAGTTCTAGACATTCTCTAATGAAAAAATCTTTCAGTTGAAATTGAAAATGAGTTAAAGTTGGAGTTTTT
ATTGAAAACAGATTTCCGTGTGATTAGTGTTTTTAGCGAGTGTGACAGGACAGCGAAAAAATATAGAAAC
AAGGGGGGAACTGAAAAGCTTAGGAATGCATTGAACATGAGAAGGGGAAGGGGAAGGAACAAACTAGACA
GGAATTATTGGAATTTAATCACATTTGGAGTTTTTTTTCTATTCGACAGAATAATTATCCAGAACATTTT
TGTATTAAATATTTATGCATCATATGAGTAGTCGGCTTTGTTGTGCATGACGAGTTTGTTATCGACGAAA
TAGAAGCTGTCAGAACGAGTCTCGTTTGGATTGTTGATCATGTCGTCCACTGAAAAAGAGATTAGTCTTT
TGAATTGTACTTTTTAGAATAATGACTCACTGAGTTGTTGAGAGAGTTGAGGGAACTCATAGATATGTTC
ACAGTTGTTTCGTGAATTCGGAATACAGAATCCGAATTCAAAGTCAAAACACTTCAGAAGGCGATCTTTG
AAGAAGTGACGTTCGATCATTCGGAAATGATGGATTGGGATGTCTCCTACTTTGAATTCCACAGTTGCTC
CGACCGTTTTGAGTTTCAAAAAGTTTGGAGCAAATCTATAACGCACGTATCTTGCCGACTCCTGTGGCGA
CTCATCATTCTCCTGATCGTTCTCCGGTTTGGCGATCTCGAAAAGCACTTGCTCAGTGTCCAGATCACGG
ATTTGGAACTTGGTGAACTCGATGTTATAGATGTTCGCAGATGGGGAGCATAAGAATCCTAAATTTATGT
TTTAAACTGAAATCCAAAGGGAGCAAGATACCTTGAGTGATTCCCGGAAGTGCTAAAACGTCGTTCGGAG
TGATTTGAGCTTTCTTCGCAAGCTCCGATTCCGTTGTGATTCCTTGTTCGGTGCTTGGTGGTGGCCGTGG
CATCTGGAAATATGGAAAAGTTCAACAAAAAGAAAAGAGAAAAGAATGAAATCGGATATCAAGAGTTAGT
TGAGCGGTTTCTCTAGTTTTCTGAGTCTCACCTGCGACGGGAAGGTCGCCGAGCCGGGTGGAATCGATCG
TTGTTGCTCGGCTTTCATATCGGTTTGGTTGGAAGCGGCTGAAAACGGAAAGAAGTGGAAGAAGGAAAAG
AGTGTGGTGTGACAGGAAAATGGTAATTAGAGGGTGCCAAATAACCAGCTATATTTTGTTTTTTTTTGAA
AACATTTTTAAAAAGAAAAATACGATAATGATATCAGATGGATTTCCGGAAAACTGGTATGAAAAATTTC
AACCTTTTTGAGTACATGTAATCAAAATACACTTTGTAAATTATCATTTTTATTGAAACTCCACCATTTT
TCTATTTATAACGCTAATAATTTGAAAAAGAAACCTATTGCGAACCGCGGGGTGAATCCCAAAAACGAAT
GCGTTTTGGTGGAGTGATTGATTCGAATCGAAGAAGAAAAAGAAGAAGACGTGGAATAGAGAGCTCACTC
TTAACCGAGCAGCACACACCGACAGAAAAAAAAATGAAATGAATGAGGGTCTTCTTCTTCTTCTTCTTCG
AATGATTGACAGAAATGGGAAAAAGAGGAAGATTGAGAAGGGAAAAAGGAAGGAGAAAAGAAGCAGAAGA
AGACGTCAGAGAGGAGAGGAACGAGCGGAAAAGCAGCGGGCGCAAGTCATAGAAGTAGCAGAGCTGGGGA
GAAGAAGACACTATCCAAGAAAGGAATGACGAGAGAGTATGCAAAGGGGTATAGGGTGCAGACAGAATAG
GAACAGAATAACAGATGATGAGCCAAGAAGAGTTGAAAAGGGCGATGAATTTGTCATGTAACTTAATTTG
GGTCAATTTGAGCATGATGAATTGAAATCATCCCTTGTTGGGAGTTAATAACCGGTTTGTTATCAGAAAC
CCTGTAATAGAAGGGCGCCCTAACTTTGAGCCAATTCATCCCGGTTTCTGTCAAATATATCAAAAAGTGG
TCAACTGACAAATTGTTTTTGATATTATAATAAACATTTTATCCGTTAACAATTTTCGAATACTTTTTAC
AAGGACTTGGATAAATTGGCTCAAAGACGAAGTGAGTTTGCTACCATCATGGAATCAGGAGGACATTTCG
ACAATGTCATATAATGTTTGAAAAATGATTTTAACAAGGGTCTCATTCGAGATAAGCAATGCTCTGAGCA
AGTGGCTCGTCGTCTTCAAGAATCTCTTGTTGATATTCATTTGGATCCTGTTTTGCACGAAGCATGTGCC
ATGGATATTCAGAGTTTTTGCAAAAAAGTTCCGCCAGGTCAAACAATCTTTTTAATTTTTATATGATACT
TCGGGTGTATTTTTCTTCTTTTTCCTGTTCATTTTCGCTTTTTTCTCACTTTTTTGTAACAAAATCTCTC
ACTTTTCTGTAAGTCTTAACAAAAGTTCAATTGGCTCGATCAAGTAAAATTTCGGCCGTATGAACGTTTT
CAAAGGTTTTCATTTTTTTTTAAGTTCATTCACAATATCATGAATCTCTCGTCCTTTGGTTTCCGGTAAG
TAGCGAAATAATATAAGCATACTTATAAATGAAGGAATTGAATATAGAATAAGGAAAGCATAACTACCAA
TAACGGAATATAGAGGTAATACTGTAAATGTACTGATAACCACCATTACAGTATTCATTGAATATGCCAC
AGATTGAGCAATACTACGATGTTTTTGAGGTACCAGTTCAGAGGATATAAACCACGAAATTGGACCAACT
CCAGTTCTGAAATTTCATTATTCGATTAAATCAAAATATATTTGAAAAACCTCACCCATAAGTATAACCG
TAGATGATCAATGCAACTAGGCATCCGTATTTCATCGGGTCAATCAGAATACGTATTTTTGCGAAGAATA
CGAATGCAATTAGAGCTAAATTATTGAGAAATGTGAAGAGAAGGAGAAGCTTGCGTCGACCAACTCTGTA
AACTTATTCATACAATTTTGTCTTCAAATTTTGAACGTTTAAAACTATCTTATTCAATGAGTTAGCGGGT
TTTTATAGTGAGTTAGTTCACGATTATCTAATAAAACTATGTCCAAACATCCTAACTGCGACCGTATTCT
CACTAACTCGTCTTAAAAACGTTGAGATTATTTTAAACCCTTCTTCAGTACAACTACAGTACTGATGCAC
AAATACAATAATAATAATACATTCAGACATACTCTGAACAATGTAACTTGTTTTTGTTATACTGTGGTAA
CATTTATTGAAATGAAATATAACCTTACTTTTCAATCACAATTCCACCAGTAATTGTTCCAGAAACATAA
GCTAAACCCATTGCAGTTGTACTCCATTCAGCAATTTCTGACTCAACATTTGCATTTTCTAGAAAGAAAG
TAGAGGATAAAAGAAGAGCCCATAATCCGACAGGGCCC
Features (pLannotate 1.2.2; 14 found; start..end, strand, type, name):
    146..734     -  rep_origin     ori: high-copy-number ColE1/pMB1/pBR322/pUC origin of replication
    905..1765    -  CDS            AmpR: β-lactamase; bla; confers resistance to ampicillin, carbenicillin, and related antibiotics
   1766..1870    -  promoter       AmpR promoter: bla
   1965..2000    +  CDS            rop (fragment): Rop protein, which maintains plasmids at low copy number; rop
   2102..2201    +  misc_feature   bom (fragment): basis of mobility region from pBR322
   2207..2343    -  CDS            lacZα (fragment): LacZα fragment of β-galactosidase; lacZ fragment
   3836..3856    +  protein_bind   attB4: mutant version of attB; core recombination site for the Gateway® BP reaction BP Clonase™
   3857..4456    +  promoter       eft-3 promoter: eft-3; promoter for the C. elegans elongation factor 1α gene (Mitrovich and Anderson, 2000)
   4603..5408    +  CDS            Cas9 (fragment): S. pyogenes Cas9, codon optimized for C. elegans with a synthetic intron
   5450..8767    +  CDS            cas9 (fragment): CAS9_STRP1 - Also known as csn1 From Streptococcus pyogenes serotype M1.
   8822..9145    +  terminator     tbb-2 terminator: tbb-2; transcription terminator for the C. elegans tubulin beta-2 gene
   9536..10378   -  CDS            unc-119: UN119_CAEEL - Experimental evidence at protein level: Swiss-Prot protein existence level 1. Myristoyl-binding protein that acts as a cargo adapter: specifically binds the myristoyl moiety of a subset of N-terminally myristoylated proteins and is required for their localization. Plays a key role in ciliary membrane localization of proteins. Required for the establishment or function of the nervous system. From Caenorhabditis elegans.
  10489..10506   +  misc_feature   P element 5' end (fragment): No description available
  11380..11595   +  CDS            GSLG1_CAEEL (fragment): Experimental evidence at protein level: Swiss-Prot protein existence level 1. From Caenorhabditis elegans.
