[The description below was written by a language model from this plasmid's Addgene catalogue record and pLannotate feature annotations shown in this document.]
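Description:
pCFJ150-Cas9(dpiRNA) is a C. elegans expression and transgene-targeting plasmid built on the pCFJ150 backbone, intended for Mos1-mediated single-copy insertion (MosSCI) in the nematode. It is propagated in E. coli on a high-copy ColE1/pUC-type origin with ampicillin selection through β-lactamase; short remnants of rop, bom and lacZα from ancestral cloning vectors are also detected. The catalogue lists a total size of about 12.7 kb, in close agreement with the sequenced record.

The payload, assembled by Gibson cloning, is a Cas9 expression cassette in which the eft-3 (elongation factor 1α) promoter, sitting just downstream of a Gateway attB4 site, drives a Streptococcus pyogenes Cas9 coding region that is followed by the tbb-2 (β-tubulin) 3'UTR/terminator. The annotation software splits Cas9 into two fragments, one matching a worm codon-optimised version with a synthetic intron. That split is consistent with a recoded, intron-containing open reading frame. According to the record, this "dpiRNA" version was redesigned to remove all piRNA targeting sites, so that the transgene escapes piRNA-mediated silencing and can be expressed in the germline.

Beside the cassette lies an unc-119 coding sequence in the opposite orientation. In MosSCI vectors this serves as a rescue marker, allowing transgenic animals to be recognised in an unc-119 mutant background. Unannotated stretches flanking the cassette and marker, along with a fragment matching another C. elegans gene, probably correspond to the genomic homology arms that direct insertion, although the record does not name the target locus. The plasmid is used to generate single-copy integrated worm lines that stably express Cas9 in the germline.
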