Addgene plasmid #107940: pCFJ150-Cas9(dpiRNA)
Purpose: eft-3p::Cas9(dpiRNA)::tbb-2 3'UTR construct used for MosSCI in nematode. Cas9 is optimized by removing all piRNA targeting sites to allow germline expression.
Depositing lab: Heng-Chi Lee. Depositing organization: University of Chicago. Publication: The piRNA targeting rules and the resistance to piRNA silencing in endogenous genes. Zhang D, Tu S, Stubna M, Wu WS, Huang WC, Weng Z, Lee HC. Science. 2018 Feb 2;359(6375):587-592. doi: 10.1126/science.aao2840. Epub 2018 Feb 1. PubMed 29420292.
Backbone
  Vector backbone: pCFJ150
  Total vector size (bp): 12682
  Vector type: Worm Expression
Growth in bacteria
  Bacterial resistance: Ampicillin, 100 μg/mL
  Growth temperature: 37°C
  Growth strain: DH5alpha
  Copy number: Unknown
Gene/Insert
  Gene/Insert name: Cas9(dpiRNA)
  Species: C. elegans (nematode)
  Insert size (bp): 4277
  Promoter: eft-3
  Cloning method: Gibson Cloning
  Sequencing primers: 5′ TGTTTTTTTTTCAGTTGGGAAACACCC; 3′ gagaagaagggaatgcttgaaagg
Terms and licenses: Academic/Nonprofit Terms; Industry Terms: Not Available to Industry
How to cite: pCFJ150-Cas9(dpiRNA) was a gift from Heng-Chi Lee (Addgene plasmid # 107940 ; http://n2t.net/addgene:107940 ; RRID:Addgene_107940)
